Addgene plasmid #210636: pGL4.23_TSS5
Purpose: Luciferase experiment for TAL1 TSS5
Depositing lab: Maayan Salton. Depositing organization: Hebrew University. Publication: Isoforms of the TAL1 transcription factor have different roles in hematopoiesis and cell growth. Sharma A, Mistriel-Zerbib S, Najar RA, Engal E, Bentata M, Taqatqa N, Dahan S, Cohen K, Jaffe-Herman S, Geminder O, Baker M, Nevo Y, Plaschkes I, Kay G, Drier Y, Berger M, Salton M. PLoS Biol. 2023 Jun 28;21(6):e3002175. doi: 10.1371/journal.pbio.3002175. PubMed 37379322.
Backbone
  Vector backbone: pGL4.23[luc2/minP]
  Backbone manufacturer: Promega
  Backbone size w/o insert (bp): 4283
  Vector type: Mammalian Expression
Growth in bacteria
  Bacterial resistance: Ampicillin, 100 μg/mL
  Growth temperature: 37°C
  Growth strain: DH5alpha
  Copy number: High Copy
Gene/Insert
  Gene/Insert name: TAL1 TSS5
  Species: H. sapiens (human)
  Entrez Gene: TAL1 (a.k.a. SCL, TCL5, bHLHa17, tal-1)
  Cloning method: Restriction Enzyme; 5′ cloning site NcoI (destroyed during cloning)
Terms and licenses: Academic/Nonprofit Terms; Industry Terms: Not Available to Industry
How to cite: pGL4.23_TSS5 was a gift from Maayan Salton (Addgene plasmid # 210636 ; http://n2t.net/addgene:210636 ; RRID:Addgene_210636)
