[The description below was written by a language model from this plasmid's Addgene catalogue record and pLannotate feature annotations shown in this document.]
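Description:
pGL4.23_TSS5 is a firefly luciferase reporter plasmid built on the Promega pGL4.23[luc2/minP] backbone and intended for transient transfection of mammalian cells. It is maintained in E. coli as a high-copy plasmid through a ColE1/pUC-type origin and selected with ampicillin via the β-lactamase gene. The backbone carries the synthetic luc2 luciferase coding sequence followed by an SV40 polyadenylation signal. Upstream of the cloning region sit a synthetic poly(A) signal and an RNA polymerase II pause site, which reduce read-through transcription from the plasmid backbone and so keep background reporter signal low.

The insert is human genomic sequence from the TAL1 (SCL) locus corresponding to the site the depositors call TSS5, one of the gene's alternative transcription start sites. The sequenced plasmid is 5,874 nt against a 4,283 bp empty backbone, implying roughly 1.6 kb of added sequence. The record gives only a 5′ NcoI site that was destroyed during cloning. The annotation shows unannotated or spuriously matched human sequence upstream of the minP minimal TATA-box promoter. The short C9orf85 and C8orf17 "fragments" there are most likely chance similarity hits. A short Tal1-homologous fragment lies between minP and the start of luc2, so TAL1-derived sequence appears to flank the minimal promoter, though the exact insert boundaries are not stated. The small TcR and large T antigen fragments are likewise probably backbone remnants or chance matches rather than functional genes.

The stated purpose is a luciferase assay of TAL1 TSS5, that is, measuring the promoter or regulatory activity of this region by luciferase output, in the context of work on how different TAL1 isoforms arise and function in hematopoiesis and cell growth.
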