Features (pLannotate 1.2.2; 13 found; start..end, strand, type, name):
     72..227     +  CDS            C9orf85 (fragment): CI085_HUMAN - Experimental evidence at protein level: Swiss-Prot protein existence level 1. From Homo sapiens (Human).
    270..341     -  CDS            C8orf17 (fragment): MOST1_HUMAN - Experimental evidence at protein level: Swiss-Prot protein existence level 1. May be involved in cell survival, proliferation and progression of cancer cells. From Homo sapiens (Human).
   1509..1540    +  promoter       minP: minimal TATA-box promoter with low basal activity
   1583..1729    +  CDS            Tal1 (fragment): TAL1_MOUSE - Also known as Scl, Tal-1. Experimental evidence at protein level: Swiss-Prot protein existence level 1. Implicated in the genesis of hemopoietic malignancies. It may play an important role in hemopoietic differentiation. Serves as a positive regulator of erythroid differentiation. From Mus musculus (Mouse).
   1732..3384    +  CDS            luciferase: firefly luciferase synthetic luc2 version of the luciferase gene
   3428..3549    -  polyA_signal   SV40 poly(A) signal: SV40 polyadenylation signal
   3572..3640    -  CDS            large T antigen (fragment): large T antigen from SV40 (simian virus 40)
   3656..3788    +  CDS            TcR (fragment): tetracycline efflux protein; tet; confers resistance to tetracycline
   3968..4556    -  rep_origin     ori: high-copy-number ColE1/pMB1/pBR322/pUC origin of replication
   4756..5616    -  CDS            AmpR: β-lactamase confers resistance to ampicillin, carbenicillin, and related antibiotics
   5617..5658    -  promoter       AmpR promoter (fragment): bla
   5721..5769    +  polyA_signal   poly(A) signal: synthetic polyadenylation signal
   5783..5874    +  misc_feature   pause site: RNA polymerase II transcriptional pause signal from the human α2 globin gene
>Addgene plasmid #210636 | pGL4.23_TSS5 | addgene full sequence | sequence record 417960 | Addgene NGS Result
GGCCTAACTGGCCGGTACCTTGAGCAGGATAGTGGCATGACCAGCTCTATCTTCTTTTTTTTTTTTTGAG
ATGGAGTCTCACTCTGTTGCCCAGGCTAGAGTGCAGTGGCACGATCTCGGCTCACCACAACCTCCACCTC
CTGGGTTCAAGTGATTCTTCTGCCTCAGCTTCCTGAGTAGCTGGGATTAAAGGCGTGCGCCACCACACCC
GGCTCATTTTGTATTTTTAGTAGAGATGGGGTTTCTCCATGTTGGTCAGGCTGGTCTCGACTCCCGACCT
CAGGTGATCCACCTGCCTCGGTCTCCCAAAGTGCTGGGATTACAGGCGTGAGCCACCGTGCCCGGCCTGA
CCAGCTCTATCTTTAAAAGATCACTCCACTGTGATGTGGAGAAGGGGTTGCAGGGCAATGGTGGACACAG
GAAGGGCTGATAAGAAGCAACTGTGATAGTCCAGACACCTGCCTCTGGGAGCCTAAAACACTCCACATAG
GTGGGAAGGCTTCAAAAGAGGCCTGGGGATGAAGCTGTTGCCCTCCAGCCTGCCGCGCTTCCCGGGGACC
TGCAAACGTCCATCCTTTCCTCGGTCGATTCCTCGTCCAGCCTGTGGTCCTTGGGGCTCTGATTTATTCA
GCTTGGGAACCAGGCAGCGAGTCTCATGTCTGCCCCAGGCCTCAAAATAGATTATTTTTTTTATTAGCTG
TCCCTTGTTAACTCATAATTGCAATCATGTAACATTTAATAGAGGCACAAAGCGATCCCCATCACTGCTC
CACAATCATTCATTAGCTAACAAGACAGAGCAGCTCATAAAAAAAAAGCCGTTAAAAAAATTCCGGGGAA
ATGGAAAGCAGGAGGTGATGCAAGCCCTGGTTAACAAAGGCTGAGGGTTGGGGGGAGGCATGAGAGGGTG
TGAGTGGAATAACCCAAGCCTGATAAGCCACAAAGCAGCGCCTGCTGCTCCCTCCTCCCTCTGCCGCCTG
AGTCAGAGAAGCCGGGATGTGTTCAAAATCAAGCAATGTAATTAGCAGGTTGCATCATGCCTCTCGATTA
TAAATTACAATGGCCACAAAGAGGGTGGATGGAGGAGCAGGGATTAGATGGGGTAACCCAATCCCAGTGC
CGGGAAGGGGGACAGAGGGCCCGGGAGCTGCCCCCCGCCACTAGGAGCCACTCGGAGTGGCCTCTGTCTA
CTGTGTCTAGGGACAGCAACAAGGCCTACTCAATACCTGCTTTGTGTAGCCTGGGATAATGATTTACAAA
CTCAAGGAAATCAGGAGGTGTGAAAAGAAGATAGCCCTCTTAACCCAGCCATTGTCTACCCTCTGCTGGA
ATGTCCCTCAGCTCCACCCACCTGGTGCACCTGTGCACACGGATGCTGTTTGAGGATGGTCCACGTGAGG
AGCCCTCATAGGGGCTGGACTGATAAGATCTAAAAGGGTTGCTGGGCTCGAGGAGCTCGCTAGCCTCGAG
GATATCAAGATCTGGCCTCGGCGGCCAAGCTTAGACACTAGAGGGTATATAATGGAAGCTCGACTTCCAG
CTTGGCAATCCGGTACTGTTGGTAAAGCCACCATGGACAGCGGAGCTGCCCGGCGACGGCCGCATGGTGC
AGCTGAGTCCTCCCGCGCTGGCTGCCCCCGCCGCCCCCGGCCGCGCGCTGCTCTACAGCCTCAGCCAGCC
GCTGGCCTCTCTCGGCAGCGGGTTCTTTGGGGAGCCGGATGCCTTCCCTCCATGGAAGATGCCAAAAACA
TTAAGAAGGGCCCAGCGCCATTCTACCCACTCGAAGACGGGACCGCCGGCGAGCAGCTGCACAAAGCCAT
GAAGCGCTACGCCCTGGTGCCCGGCACCATCGCCTTTACCGACGCACATATCGAGGTGGACATTACCTAC
GCCGAGTACTTCGAGATGAGCGTTCGGCTGGCAGAAGCTATGAAGCGCTATGGGCTGAATACAAACCATC
GGATCGTGGTGTGCAGCGAGAATAGCTTGCAGTTCTTCATGCCCGTGTTGGGTGCCCTGTTCATCGGTGT
GGCTGTGGCCCCAGCTAACGACATCTACAACGAGCGCGAGCTGCTGAACAGCATGGGCATCAGCCAGCCC
ACCGTCGTATTCGTGAGCAAGAAAGGGCTGCAAAAGATCCTCAACGTGCAAAAGAAGCTACCGATCATAC
AAAAGATCATCATCATGGATAGCAAGACCGACTACCAGGGCTTCCAAAGCATGTACACCTTCGTGACTTC
CCATTTGCCACCCGGCTTCAACGAGTACGACTTCGTGCCCGAGAGCTTCGACCGGGACAAAACCATCGCC
CTGATCATGAACAGTAGTGGCAGTACCGGATTGCCCAAGGGCGTAGCCCTACCGCACCGCACCGCTTGTG
TCCGATTCAGTCATGCCCGCGACCCCATCTTCGGCAACCAGATCATCCCCGACACCGCTATCCTCAGCGT
GGTGCCATTTCACCACGGCTTCGGCATGTTCACCACGCTGGGCTACTTGATCTGCGGCTTTCGGGTCGTG
CTCATGTACCGCTTCGAGGAGGAGCTATTCTTGCGCAGCTTGCAAGACTATAAGATTCAATCTGCCCTGC
TGGTGCCCACACTATTTAGCTTCTTCGCTAAGAGCACTCTCATCGACAAGTACGACCTAAGCAACTTGCA
CGAGATCGCCAGCGGCGGGGCGCCGCTCAGCAAGGAGGTAGGTGAGGCCGTGGCCAAACGCTTCCACCTA
CCAGGCATCCGCCAGGGCTACGGCCTGACAGAAACAACCAGCGCCATTCTGATCACCCCCGAAGGGGACG
ACAAGCCTGGCGCAGTAGGCAAGGTGGTGCCCTTCTTCGAGGCTAAGGTGGTGGACTTGGACACCGGTAA
GACACTGGGTGTGAACCAGCGCGGCGAGCTGTGCGTCCGTGGCCCCATGATCATGAGCGGCTACGTTAAC
AACCCCGAGGCTACAAACGCTCTCATCGACAAGGACGGCTGGCTGCACAGCGGCGACATCGCCTACTGGG
ACGAGGACGAGCACTTCTTCATCGTGGACCGGCTGAAGAGCCTGATCAAATACAAGGGCTACCAGGTAGC
CCCAGCCGAACTGGAGAGCATCCTGCTGCAACACCCCAACATCTTCGACGCCGGGGTCGCCGGCCTGCCC
GACGACGATGCCGGCGAGCTGCCCGCCGCAGTCGTCGTGCTGGAACACGGTAAAACCATGACCGAGAAGG
AGATCGTGGACTATGTGGCCAGCCAGGTTACAACCGCCAAGAAGCTGCGCGGTGGTGTTGTGTTCGTGGA
CGAGGTGCCTAAAGGACTGACCGGCAAGTTGGACGCCCGCAAGATCCGCGAGATTCTCATTAAGGCCAAG
AAGGGCGGCAAGATCGCCGTGTAATAATTCTAGAGTCGGGGCGGCCGGCCGCTTCGAGCAGACATGATAA
GATACATTGATGAGTTTGGACAAACCACAACTAGAATGCAGTGAAAAAAATGCTTTATTTGTGAAATTTG
TGATGCTATTGCTTTATTTGTAACCATTATAAGCTGCAATAAACAAGTTAACAACAACAATTGCATTCAT
TTTATGTTTCAGGTTCAGGGGGAGGTGTGGGAGGTTTTTTAAAGCAAGTAAAACCTCTACAAATGTGGTA
AAATCGATAAGGATCCGTCGACCGATGCCCTTGAGAGCCTTCAACCCAGTCAGCTCCTTCCGGTGGGCGC
GGGGCATGACTATCGTCGCCGCACTTATGACTGTCTTCTTTATCATGCAACTCGTAGGACAGGTGCCGGC
AGCGCTCTTCCGCTTCCTCGCTCACTGACTCGCTGCGCTCGGTCGTTCGGCTGCGGCGAGCGGTATCAGC
TCACTCAAAGGCGGTAATACGGTTATCCACAGAATCAGGGGATAACGCAGGAAAGAACATGTGAGCAAAA
GGCCAGCAAAAGGCCAGGAACCGTAAAAAGGCCGCGTTGCTGGCGTTTTTCCATAGGCTCCGCCCCCCTG
ACGAGCATCACAAAAATCGACGCTCAAGTCAGAGGTGGCGAAACCCGACAGGACTATAAAGATACCAGGC
GTTTCCCCCTGGAAGCTCCCTCGTGCGCTCTCCTGTTCCGACCCTGCCGCTTACCGGATACCTGTCCGCC
TTTCTCCCTTCGGGAAGCGTGGCGCTTTCTCATAGCTCACGCTGTAGGTATCTCAGTTCGGTGTAGGTCG
TTCGCTCCAAGCTGGGCTGTGTGCACGAACCCCCCGTTCAGCCCGACCGCTGCGCCTTATCCGGTAACTA
TCGTCTTGAGTCCAACCCGGTAAGACACGACTTATCGCCACTGGCAGCAGCCACTGGTAACAGGATTAGC
AGAGCGAGGTATGTAGGCGGTGCTACAGAGTTCTTGAAGTGGTGGCCTAACTACGGCTACACTAGAAGAA
CAGTATTTGGTATCTGCGCTCTGCTGAAGCCAGTTACCTTCGGAAAAAGAGTTGGTAGCTCTTGATCCGG
CAAACAAACCACCGCTGGTAGCGGTGGTTTTTTTGTTTGCAAGCAGCAGATTACGCGCAGAAAAAAAGGA
TCTCAAGAAGATCCTTTGATCTTTTCTACGGGGTCTGACGCTCAGTGGAACGAAAACTCACGTTAAGGGA
TTTTGGTCATGAGATTATCAAAAAGGATCTTCACCTAGATCCTTTTAAATTAAAAATGAAGTTTTAAATC
AATCTAAAGTATATATGAGTAAACTTGGTCTGACAGCGGCCGCAAATGCTAAACCACTGCAGTGGTTACC
AGTGCTTGATCAGTGAGGCACCGATCTCAGCGATCTGCCTATTTCGTTCGTCCATAGTGGCCTGACTCCC
CGTCGTGTAGATCACTACGATTCGTGAGGGCTTACCATCAGGCCCCAGCGCAGCAATGATGCCGCGAGAG
CCGCGTTCACCGGCCCCCGATTTGTCAGCAATGAACCAGCCAGCAGGGAGGGCCGAGCGAAGAAGTGGTC
CTGCTACTTTGTCCGCCTCCATCCAGTCTATGAGCTGCTGTCGTGATGCTAGAGTAAGAAGTTCGCCAGT
GAGTAGTTTCCGAAGAGTTGTGGCCATTGCTACTGGCATCGTGGTATCACGCTCGTCGTTCGGTATGGCT
TCGTTCAACTCTGGTTCCCAGCGGTCAAGCCGGGTCACATGATCACCCATATTATGAAGAAATGCAGTCA
GCTCCTTAGGGCCTCCGATCGTTGTCAGAAGTAAGTTGGCCGCGGTGTTGTCGCTCATGGTAATGGCAGC
ACTACACAATTCTCTTACCGTCATGCCATCCGTAAGATGCTTTTCCGTGACCGGCGAGTACTCAACCAAG
TCGTTTTGTGAGTAGTGTATACGGCGACCAAGCTGCTCTTGCCCGGCGTCTATACGGGACAACACCGCGC
CACATAGCAGTACTTTGAAAGTGCTCATCATCGGGAATCGTTCTTCGGGGCGGAAAGACTCAAGGATCTT
GCCGCTATTGAGATCCAGTTCGATATAGCCCACTCTTGCACCCAGTTGATCTTCAGCATCTTTTACTTTC
ACCAGCGTTTCGGGGTGTGCAAAAACAGGCAAGCAAAATGCCGCAAAGAAGGGAATGAGTGCGACACGAA
AATGTTGGATGCTCATACTCGTCCTTTTTCAATATTATTGAAGCATTTATCAGGGTTACTAGTACGTCTC
TCAAGGATAAGTAAGTAATATTAAGGTACGGGAGGTATTGGACAGGCCGCAATAAAATATCTTTATTTTC
ATTACATCTGTGTGTTGGTTTTTTGTGTGAATCGATAGTACTAACATACGCTCTCCATCAAAACAAAACG
AAACAAAACAAACTAGCAAAATAGGCTGTCCCCAGTGCAAGTGCAGGTGCCAGAACATTTCTCT
