>Addgene plasmid #210636 | pGL4.23_TSS5 | depositor partial sequence | sequence record 410513 | insert
CCATGGACAGCGGAGCTGCCCGGCGACGGCCGCATGGTGCAGCTGAGTCCTCCCGCGCTGGCTGCCCCCG
CCGCCCCCGGCCGCGCGCTGCTCTACAGCCTCAGCCAGCCGCTGGCCTCTCTCGGCAGCGGGTTCTTTGG
GGAGCCGGATGCCTTCCCTCCATGG
